>Addgene plasmid #18486 | T4 Lysozyme L99M WT* | addgene partial sequence | sequence record 24272 | 3primeUP
TACGAAAAAAGCCCGCTCATTAGGCGGGCTCAGATCTGCTCATGTTTGACAGCTTATCATCGATAAGCTT
CGGCAATAAATTCTTGATATGTTTTCATATGTTTCCTTTAAATATTTTAATTAGTAATTGTCTATTCAAG
TAATTGTGAATATACTATCACAATTCCAAGAGAAAGTAAACAGCTTTATAGATTTTTATACGCGTCCCAA
GTGCCAGTTCTAAACGTTGTAATGACTCGTTTTGCGCGATTAGGTGTTTGATTATACCATCTACTTTTAG
CTAAGTTAACTGCTGCTTCATCCCAGCGTTTTTGTTGAAGCATACGTAAAGAGTTAGTAAATCCTGCCAC
ACCGGTTTCTCCCATTTGGAAAACCATATTAATCATTGCAGCGCGACGAACCGCATCAAGAGAATCATAA
ACCGGTTTTAATTTAGCATTTCTCAGAATTCCGCGAACAGCAGCATCAACATCCTGATTAAAGAGTTTTT
CAGCCTCATCTTTTGTAATTACACCATTAGTATTACGCCCAATAGCTTTATCTAATTCAGATTTAGCAGC
ATTAAGTGATGGACTTTTTGTAAGCAAATGACCGATGCCAATAGTGTAATAGCCTTCTGTGTCTTTATAG
ATTTTAAGTCTAAGACCTTCATCTATACGTAACATTTCAAATATATTCATAATACCTCCTAAGCATCGAT
GGATCCTGTTTCCTGTGTGAAATTGTTATCCGCTCACAATTCCACACATTATACGAGCCGATGATTAATT
GTCAACAGGGGGATGGGGAGTAAGCTGATCCGGTTCNGGGTGAATGTANCGCTCNCATNCAC
