[The description below was written by a language model from this plasmid's Addgene catalogue record.]
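Description:
T4 Lysozyme L99M WT* is a bacterial expression plasmid built on the pHS1403 backbone (about 5 kb without insert) that carries a mutant form of the bacteriophage T4 lysozyme gene (gene e). It is a high-copy plasmid propagated in E. coli under ampicillin selection. The record gives no feature table and does not state the promoter, the origin of replication or any other regulatory elements of pHS1403, so how expression is driven cannot be described from the information available. No epitope or purification tags are listed.

The insert is roughly 600 bp and was cloned as a BamHI–HindIII fragment, with both sites preserved. According to the depositor's notes, the BamHI site lies 27 bp from the start codon and the HindIII site 115 bp from the stop codon, so the fragment includes short flanking untranslated regions around the lysozyme coding sequence and can be excised or transferred intact. The encoded protein carries the substitution L99M, replacing leucine 99 with methionine. It is made in the "WT*" background, a designation that in the T4 lysozyme literature generally refers to the cysteine-free pseudo-wild-type protein used as the reference for engineered variants, although the record itself does not define the term.

The record does not state a purpose. Point mutants of T4 lysozyme such as this one are typically used for recombinant production of the protein in bacteria for studies of protein folding, stability and structure, where the effect of a single substitution is compared with the parent protein.
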