Addgene plasmid #18486: T4 Lysozyme L99M WT*
Depositing lab: Brian Matthews. Depositing organization: University of Oregon.
Backbone
  Vector backbone: pHS1403
  Backbone size w/o insert (bp): 5000
  Vector type: Bacterial Expression
Growth in bacteria
  Bacterial resistance: Ampicillin, 100 μg/mL
  Growth temperature: 37°C
  Growth strain: DH5alpha
  Copy number: High Copy
Gene/Insert
  Gene/Insert name: T4 Lysozyme (alt name: AL99M)
  Species: Bacteriophage T4
  Insert size (bp): 600
  Mutation: L99M WT*
  GenBank ID: NP_049736
  Entrez Gene: e (a.k.a. T4p123)
  Cloning method: Restriction Enzyme; 5′ cloning site BamHI (not destroyed); 3′ cloning site HindIII (not destroyed)
  Sequencing primers: 5′ na; 3′ GGCGTATCACGAGGCCC
Terms and licenses: Academic/Nonprofit Terms; Industry Terms: Not Available to Industry
Depositor comments: The BamHI site is 27 bp from the ATG and the HindIII site is 115 bp from the stop.
How to cite: T4 Lysozyme L99M WT* was a gift from Brian Matthews (Addgene plasmid # 18486 ; http://n2t.net/addgene:18486 ; RRID:Addgene_18486)
